>Addgene plasmid #145740 | pGBW-m4046890 | addgene full sequence | sequence record 297848 | Addgene NGS Result
GATCTCGATCCCGCGAAATTAATACGACTCACTATAGGGGAATTGTGAGCGGATAACAATTCCCCTCTAG
AAATAATTTTGTTTAACTTTAAGAAGGAGACTCTTCTATGTTCCATCTGGTCGACTTTCAAGTTACTATT
GCTGAAATATTACTGATCATCATGCGTACCTTCAAGGTATCGATCTGGAACCTTGATTACATTATCAATC
TCATCATTAAAAACCTGAGTAAATCCCTGACGGAGAACAAATATTCTCAGTTGGATGAAGAACAGCCTAT
GGAGATCGACGAGAACCTGTACTTTCAAAGCCACCATCATCACCATCATTAACCGGCTTATCGGTCAGTT
TCACCTGATTTACGTAAAAACCCGCTTCGGCGGGTTTTTGCTTTTGGAGGGGCAGAAAGATGAATGACTG
TCCACGACGCTATACCCAAAAGAAAAAGCTTGAGATCCTTTTTTTCTGCGCGTAATCTGCTGCTTGCAAA
CAAAAAAACCACCGCTACCAGCGGTGGTTTGTTTGCCGGATCAAGAGCTACCAACTCTTTTTCCGAAGGT
AACTGGCTTCAGCAGAGCGCAGATACCAAATACTGTTCTTCTAGTGTAGCCGTAGTTAGGCCACCACTTC
AAGAACTCTGTAGCACCGCCTACATACCTCGCTCTGCTAATCCTGTTACCAGTGGCTGCTGCCAGTGGCG
ATAAGTCGTGTCTTACCGGGTTGGACTCAAGACGATAGTTACCGGATAAGGCGCAGCGGTCGGGCTGAAC
GGGGGGTTCGTGCACACAGCCCAGCTTGGAGCGAACGACCTACACCGAACTGAGATACCTACAGCGTGAG
CTATGAGAAAGCGCCACGCTTCCCGAAGGGAGAAAGGCGGACAGGTATCCGGTAAGCGGCAGGGTCGGAA
CAGGAGAGCGCACGAGGGAGCTTCCAGGGGGAAACGCCTGGTATCTTTATAGTCCTGTCGGGTTTCGCCA
CCTCTGACTTGAGCGTCGATTTTTGTGATGCTCGTCAGGGGGGCGGAGCCTATGGAAATTGATCGGGCAC
GTAAGAGGTTCCAACTTTCACCATAATGAAATAAGATCACTACCGGGCGTATTTTTTGAGTTATCGAGAT
TTTCAGGAGCTAAGGAAGCTAAAATGGAGAAAAAAATCACTGGATATACCACCGTTGATATATCCCAATG
GCATCGTAAAGAACATTTTGAGGCATTTCAGTCAGTTGCTCAATGTACCTATAACCAGACCGTTCAGCTG
GATATTACGGCCTTTTTAAAGACCGTAAAGAAAAATAAGCACAAGTTTTATCCGGCCTTTATTCACATTC
TTGCCCGCCTGATGAATGCTCATCCGGAATTTCGTATGGCAATGAAAGACGGTGAGCTGGTGATATGGGA
TAGTGTTCACCCTTGTTACACCGTTTTCCATGAGCAAACTGAAACGTTTTCATCGCTCTGGAGTGAATAC
CACGACGATTTCCGGCAGTTTCTACACATATATTCGCAAGATGTGGCGTGTTACGGTGAAAACCTGGCCT
ATTTCCCTAAAGGGTTTATTGAGAATATGTTTTTCGTTTCAGCCAATCCCTGGGTGAGTTTCACCAGTTT
TGATTTAAACGTGGCCAATATGGACAACTTCTTCGCCCCCGTTTTCACCATGGGCAAATATTATACGCAA
GGCGACAAGGTGCTGATGCCGCTGGCGATTCAGGTTCATCATGCCGTTTGTGATGGCTTCCATGTCGGCA
GAATGCTTAATGAATTACAACAGTACTGCGATGAGTGGCAGGGCGGGGCGTAATTTGATATCGAGCTCGC
TTGGACTCCTGTTGATAGATCCAGTAATGACCTCAGAACTCCATCTGGATTTGTTCAGAACGCTCGGTTG
CCGCCGGGCGTTTTTTATTGGTCATC
Features (pLannotate 1.2.2; 8 found; start..end, strand, type, name):
     20..38      +  promoter       T7 promoter: promoter for bacteriophage T7 RNA polymerase
     39..63      +  protein_bind   lac operator: The lac repressor binds to the lac operator to inhibit transcription in E. coli. This inhibition can be relieved by adding lactose or isopropyl-β-D-thiogalactopyranoside (IPTG). lac repressor encoded by lacI
     78..100     +  RBS            RBS: efficient ribosome binding site from bacteriophage T7 gene 10 (Olins and Rangwala, 1989)
    108..290     +  CDS            NS6_SARS2: Experimental evidence at protein level: Swiss-Prot protein existence level 1. Disrupts cell nuclear import complex formation by tethering karyopherin alpha 2 and karyopherin beta 1 to the membrane. Retention of import factors at the ER/Golgi membrane leads to a loss of transport into the nucleus. Thereby prevents STAT1 nuclear translocation in response to interferon signaling, thus blocking the expression of interferon stimulated genes (ISGs) that display multiple antiviral activities (PubMed:33097660). Suppresses IFN-beta production possibly by blocking IRF3 nuclear translocation (PubMed:3297
    450..1038    +  rep_origin     ori: high-copy-number ColE1/pMB1/pBR322/pUC origin of replication
   1046..1143    +  promoter       cat promoter: promoter of the E. coli cat gene encoding chloramphenicol acetyltransferase
   1144..1800    +  CDS            cat: CAT_ECOLX - Experimental evidence at protein level: Swiss-Prot protein existence level 1. This enzyme is an effector of chloramphenicol resistance in bacteria. From Escherichia coli. This protein is used as a marker in many commonly used cloning vectors, such as pACYC184.
   1874..1908    +  terminator     lambda t0 terminator: minimal transcription terminator from phage lambda (Scholtissek and Grosse, 1987)
