[The description below was written by a language model from this plasmid's Addgene catalogue record and pLannotate feature annotations shown in this document.]
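Description:
pGBW-m4046890 is a compact bacterial expression plasmid, about 1.9 kb in the sequenced record, built to produce the SARS-CoV-2 ORF6 accessory protein in Escherichia coli. Its minimal backbone consists of little more than a high-copy ColE1/pUC-type origin of replication and a chloramphenicol acetyltransferase (cat) gene driven by its native cat promoter, so the plasmid is maintained under chloramphenicol selection. A lambda t0 terminator lies downstream of the resistance gene.

The expression cassette follows the standard T7/lac design. A T7 promoter is immediately followed by a lac operator, then the efficient ribosome binding site from phage T7 gene 10 and an ATG start codon leading into the ORF6 coding sequence. Transcription therefore depends on a host that supplies T7 RNA polymerase. It is held in check by lac repressor bound at the operator and can be released with IPTG or lactose. No lacI gene is annotated on the plasmid, so repressor would presumably have to come from the host. The ORF6 sequence has been recoded for E. coli codon usage, noted in the record as "recode 1". The catalogue entry lists a TEV-cleavable 6xHis tag at the C terminus, contributed by the backbone, which would allow metal-affinity purification followed by tag removal. The feature table does not annotate this tag separately, and no terminator is annotated directly after the coding sequence.

ORF6 is a small viral protein that interferes with nuclear import by retaining karyopherins at ER/Golgi membranes, which blocks STAT1 translocation and interferon-stimulated gene expression. The plasmid is suited to recombinant production of this protein for biochemical or structural work.
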