Addgene plasmid #145740: pGBW-m4046890
Purpose: Bacterial Expression plasmid for SARS-CoV-2 ORF6 protein
Depositing lab: Ginkgo Bioworks & Benjie Chen. Depositing organization: Ginkgo Bioworks.
Backbone
  Vector backbone: ori-013 - marker | cmR
  Backbone size w/o insert (bp): 1462
  Vector type: Bacterial Expression
Growth in bacteria
  Bacterial resistance: Chloramphenicol, 25 μg/mL
  Growth temperature: 30°C
  Growth strain: DH5alpha
  Copy number: High Copy
Gene/Insert
  Gene/Insert name: SARS-CoV-2 ORF6 protein
  Species: Escherichia coli str. K-12 substr. MG1655; Severe acute respiratory syndrome coronavirus 2
  Insert size (bp): 179
  Mutation: Escherichia coli recode 1
  Entrez Gene: ORF6 (a.k.a. GU280_gp06)
  Promoter: Promoter | pT7 ; Operator | lacO ; RBS | T7_rbs ; Start Codon | ATG
  Tag / fusion protein: Cleavable TEV;6xHIS (C terminal on backbone)
  Cloning method: Unknown
Resource information
  A portion of this plasmid was derived from a plasmid made by: GinkgoBioworks
Depositor comments: NCBI Reference Sequence: YP_009724394.1
How to cite: pGBW-m4046890 was a gift from Ginkgo Bioworks & Benjie Chen (Addgene plasmid # 145740 ; http://n2t.net/addgene:145740 ; RRID:Addgene_145740)
